>Addgene plasmid #210726 | TND-NES | addgene full sequence | sequence record 417725 | Addgene NGS Result
TTGAGATCCTTTTTTTCTGCGCGTAATCTGCTGCTTGCAAACAAAAAAACCACCGCTACCAGCGGTGGTT
TGTTTGCCGGATCAAGAGCTACCAACTCTTTTTCCGAAGGTAACTGGCTTCAGCAGAGCGCAGATACCAA
ATACTGTTCTTCTAGTGTAGCCGTAGTTAGGCCACCACTTCAAGAACTCTGTAGCACCGCCTACATACCT
CGCTCTGCTAATCCTGTTACCAGTGGCTGCTGCCAGTGGCGATAAGTCGTGTCTTACCGGGTTGGACTCA
AGACGATAGTTACCGGATAAGGCGCAGCGGTCGGGCTGAACGGGGGGTTCGTGCACACAGCCCAGCTTGG
AGCGAACGACCTACACCGAACTGAGATACCTACAGCGTGAGCTATGAGAAAGCGCCACGCTTCCCGAAGG
GAGAAAGGCGGACAGGTATCCGGTAAGCGGCAGGGTCGGAACAGGAGAGCGCACGAGGGAGCTTCCAGGG
GGAAACGCCTGGTATCTTTATAGTCCTGTCGGGTTTCGCCACCTCTGACTTGAGCGTCGATTTTTGTGAT
GCTCGTCAGGGGGGCGGAGCCTATGGAAAAACGCCAGCAACGCGGCCTTTTTACGGTTCCTGGCCTTTTG
CTGGCCTTTTGCTCACATGTTCTTTCCTGCGTTATCCCCTGATTCTGTGGATAACCGTATTACCGCCATG
CATTAGTTATTAATAGTAATCAATTACGGGGTCATTAGTTCATAGCCCATATATGGAGTTCCGCGTTACA
TAACTTACGGTAAATGGCCCGCCTGGCTGACCGCCCAACGACCCCCGCCCATTGACGTCAATAATGACGT
ATGTTCCCATAGTAACGCCAATAGGGACTTTCCATTGACGTCAATGGGTGGAGTATTTACGGTAAACTGC
CCACTTGGCAGTACATCAAGTGTATCATATGCCAAGTACGCCCCCTATTGACGTCAATGACGGTAAATGG
CCCGCCTGGCATTATGCCCAGTACATGACCTTATGGGACTTTCCTACTTGGCAGTACATCTACGTATTAG
TCATCGCTATTACCATGGTGATGCGGTTTTGGCAGTACATCAATGGGCGTGGATAGCGGTTTGACTCACG
GGGATTTCCAAGTCTCCACCCCATTGACGTCAATGGGAGTTTGTTTTGGCACCAAAATCAACGGGACTTT
CCAAAATGTCGTAACAACTCCGCCCCATTGACGCAAATGGGCGGTAGGCGTGTACGGTGGGAGGTCTATA
TAAGCAGAGCTGGTTTAGTGAACCGTCAGATCCGCTAGCACCATGGGCAAGCCCATTCCCAATCCCTTGC
TGGGGTTGGACTCCACCTCCAGATTAGATAAAAGTAAAGTGATTAACAGCGCATTAGAGCTGCTTAATGA
GGTCGGAATCGAAGGTTTAACAACCCGTAAACTCGCCCAGAAGCTAGGTGTAGAGCAGCCTACATTGTAT
TGGCATGTAAAAAATAAGCGGGCTTTGCTCGACGCCTTAGCCATTGAGATGTTAGATAGGCACCATACTC
ACTTTTGCCCTTTAGAAGGGGAAAGCTGGCAAGATTTTTTACGTAATAACGCTAAAAGTTTTAGATGTGC
TTTACTAAGTCATCGCGATGGAGCAAAAGTACATTTAGGTACACGGCCTACAGAAAAACAGTATGAAACT
CTCGAAAATCAATTAGCCTTTTTATGCCAACAAGGTTTTTCACTAGAGAATGCATTATATGCACTCAGCG
CTGTGGGGCATTTTACTTTAGGTTGCGTATTGGAAGATCAAGAGCATCAAGTCGCTAAAGAAGAAAGGGA
AACACCTACTACTGATAGTATGCCGCCATTATTACGACAAGCTATCGAATTATTCGATCACCAAGGTGCA
GAGCCAGCCTTCTTATTCGGCCTTGAATTGATTATATGCGGATTAGAAAAACAACTTAAATGTGAAAGTG
GGTCCGCGTACAGCCGCTCCGGATACTGTCTGGATCTGAAAACCCAGGTTCAGACACCGCAGGGTATGAA
AGAAATTTCAAATATTCAGGTGGGTGATCTGGTTCTGAGCAATACTGGTTATAATGAAGTGCTGAATGTG
TTTCCGAAAAGCAAAAAAAAAAGCTATAAAATCACCCTGGAAGATGGCAAAGAAATCATTTGTAGCGAAG
AACACCTGTTTCCGACCCAGACTGGTGAAATGAATATTAGCGGTGGTCTGAAAGAAGGTATGTGCCTGTA
TGTTAAAGAAATGATGCTGAAAAAAATCCTGAAAATCGAGGAACTGGATGAACGCGGTACCAGTGCTGGT
GGGTCCGCCGGCGGGAGTGCTGGCGGTAGTGCCGGCGGTAGTCTCGAGGGCTCCATGAGCCGCGACCCCC
TGCCATTCTTCCCCCCCCTGTACCTGGGAGGACCCGAGATTACCACCGAAAACTGTGAACGAGAGCCTAT
CCACATCCCCGGAAGTATTCAGCCTCATGGCGCCCTGCTGACTGCTGATGGCCACAGTGGGGAAGTGCTG
CAGATGTCACTGAACGCCGCTACCTTCCTGGGGCAGGAGCCTACTGTGCTGAGGGGACAGACCCTGGCAG
CACTGCTGCCTGAACAGTGGCCAGCACTGCAGGCTGCACTGCCACCTGGCTGCCCCGATGCCCTGCAGTA
CAGGGCTACTCTGGACTGGCCTGCAGCTGGACACCTGAGCCTGACCGTCCATCGCGTGGGGGAACTGCTG
ATCCTGGAGTTCGAACCAACAGAGGCTTGGGATAGCACTGGCCCCCACGCACTGCGGAACGCTATGTTTG
CACTGGAGTCCGCCCCCAATCTGAGAGCACTGGCCGAAGTCGCCACTCAGACCGTGCGGGAGCTGACAGG
GTTCGATAGAGTCATGCTGTACAAGTTTGCCCCTGACGCTACTGGAGAAGTGATCGCTGAAGCACGGAGA
GAGGGGCTGCACGCTTTCCTGGGACATCGATTTCCAGCCTCCGACATTCCAGCACAGGCTCGGGCACTGT
ATACCAGGCACCTGCTGCGACTGACAGCAGATACTCGCGCAGCAGCTGTCCCACTGGACCCCGTGCTGAA
CCCTCAGACCAATGCACCAACACCTCTGGGAGGAGCAGTGCTGAGAGCAACCTCTCCAATGCATATGCAG
TATCTGAGGAATATGGGAGTCGGCAGCTCCCTGTCTGTGAGTGTGGTCGTGGGAGGACAGCTGTGGGGAC
TGATTGCCTGCCACCATCAGACACCCTACGTGCTGCCACCCGATCTGAGGACCACACTGGAGTATCTGGG
GCGCCTGCTGTCTCTGCAGGTCCAGGTGAAAGAAGCAGCCGACGTCGCTGCATTCCGACAGAGTCTGCGA
GAGCACCATGCACGGGTGGCCCTGGCCGCTGCACACTCACTGAGCCCTCATGACACACTGAGCGATCCAG
CTCTGGACCTGCTGGGACTGATGAGAGCAGGAGGACTGATCCTGAGATTTGAAGGCAGGTGGCAGACTCT
GGGAGAGGTCCCTCCAGCACCAGCTGTGGACGCTCTGCTGGCATGGCTGGAGACCCAGCCAGGAGCTCTG
GTGCAGACAGATGCACTGGGACAGCTGTGGCCAGCAGGAGCAGACCTGGCTCCTTCAGCAGCTGGACTGC
TGGCCATTTCCGTCGGAGAAGGATGGTCTGAGTGTCTGGTGTGGCTGCGCCCAGAACTGCGACTGGAGGT
GGCTTGGGGAGGAGCAACCCCTGATCAGGCAAAGGACGATCTGGGACCACGCCACAGCTTTGACACATAC
CTGGAGGAAAAACGAGGCTATGCCGAGCCCTGGCACCCAGGGGAAATTGAGGAGGCACAGGATCTGAGAG
ACACACTGACAGGGGCACTGGGGGAGAGACTGTCCGTGATTCGCGATCTCAACCGGGCTCTGACCCAGTC
CAATGCCGAGTGGCGTCAGTATGGCTTCGTCATCAGTCACCACATGCAGGAACCCGTCAGACTGATCTCC
CAGTTTGCCGAGCTTCTGACTCGCCAACCCAGAGCCCAGGATGGCAGCCCGGACTCTCCCCAGACAGAGC
GTATCACCGGCTTTCTGCTCAGGGAAACCTCACGACTCCGCTCTCTGACCCAGGACTTGCACACGTACAC
TGCGCTGCTGTCAGCACCTCCTCCAGTTAGGAGGCCAACACCACTTGGGCGAGTTGTGGACGATGTGCTG
CAGGACCTCGAACCACGGATTGCCGATACAGGGGCCTCCATAGAGGTAGCTCCCGAACTGCCCGTCATTG
CCGCTGATGCTGGCCTCTTGCGCGACCTTCTGCTGCATCTGATTGGTAACGCCTTGACCTTCGGAGGACC
AGAGCCTCGGATTGCTGTGAGAACCGAACGGCAAGGTGCCGGCTGGAGCATCGCTGTGAGCGATCAGGGT
GCGGGGATAGCGCCGGAGTATCAGGAGAGGATCTTCTTGCTCTTCCAGAGACTCGGCTCTCTGGACGAGG
CACTGGGCAATGGACTTGGGCTTCCCCTGTGTCGGAAGATCGCCGAACTGCATGGTGGCACACTGACTGT
GGAGAGTGCACCTGGCGAAGGAAGCACGTTTAGGTGCTGGCTGCCTGATGCCGGACCACTGCCTGGAGCA
GCAGACGCTACTAGTAATTCTAACGAACTCGCTTTGAAATTGGCGGGCTTGGACATCAACAAGTAAGCGG
CCGCGACTCTAGATCATAATCAGCCATACCACATTTGTAGAGGTTTTACTTGCTTTAAAAAACCTCCCAC
ACCTCCCCCTGAACCTGAAACATAAAATGAATGCAATTGTTGTTGTTAACTTGTTTATTGCAGCTTATAA
TGGTTACAAATAAAGCAATAGCATCACAAATTTCACAAATAAAGCATTTTTTTCACTGCATTCTAGTTGT
GGTTTGTCCAAACTCATCAATGTATCTTAAGGCGTAAATTGTAAGCGTTAATATTTTGTTAAAATTCGCG
TTAAATTTTTGTTAAATCAGCTCATTTTTTAACCAATAGGCCGAAATCGGCAAAATCCCTTATAAATCAA
AAGAATAGACCGAGATAGGGT
[37 nt withheld, positions 5062-5098]
AAAGAACGTGGACTCCAACGTCAAAGG
[49 nt withheld, positions 5126-5174]
T
[91 nt withheld, positions 5176-5266]
G
[124 nt withheld, positions 5268-5391]
CAGGTGGCACTTTTCGGGGAAATGTGCGCGGAACCCCTATTTGTTTATTTTTCTAAATACATTCAAATAT
GTATCCGCTCATGAGACAATAACCCTGATAAATGCTTCAATAATATTGAAAAAGGAAGAGTCCTGAGGCG
GAAAGAACCAGCTGTGGAATGTGTGTCAGTTAGGGTGTGGAAAGTCCCCAGGCTCCCCAGCAGGCAGAAG
TATGCAAAGCATGCATCTCAATTAGTCAGCAACCAGGTGTGGAAAGTCCCCAGGCTCCCCAGCAGGCAGA
AGTATGCAAAGCATGCATCTCAATTAGTCAGCAACCATAGTCCCGCCCCTAACTCCGCCCATCCCGCCCC
TAACTCCGCCCAGTTCCGCCCATTCTCCGCCCCATGGCTGACTAATTTTTTTTATTTATGCAGAGGCCGA
GGCCGCCTCGGCCTCTGAGCTATTCCAGAAGTAGTGAGGAGGCTTTTTTGGAGGCCTAGGCTTTTGCAAA
GATCGATCAAGAGACAGGATGAGGATCGTTTCGCATGATTGAACAAGATGGATTGCACGCAGGTTCTCCG
GCCGCTTGGGTGGAGAGGCTATTCGGCTATGACTGGGCACAACAGACAATCGGCTGCTCTGATGCCGCCG
TGTTCCGGCTGTCAGCGCAGGGGCGCCCGGTTCTTTTTGTCAAGACCGACCTGTCCGGTGCCCTGAATGA
ACTGCAAGACGAGGCAGCGCGGCTATCGTGGCTGGCCACGACGGGCGTTCCTTGCGCAGCTGTGCTCGAC
GTTGTCACTGAAGCGGGAAGGGACTGGCTGCTATTGGGCGAAGTGCCGGGGCAGGATCTCCTGTCATCTC
ACCTTGCTCCTGCCGAGAAAGTATCCATCATGGCTGATGCAATGCGGCGGCTGCATACGCTTGATCCGGC
TACCTGCCCATTCGACCACCAAGCGAAACATCGCATCGAGCGAGCACGTACTCGGATGGAAGCCGGTCTT
GTCGATCAGGATGATCTGGACGAAGAGCATCAGGGGCTCGCGCCAGCCGAACTGTTCGCCAGGCTCAAGG
CGAGCATGCCCGACGGCGAGGATCTCGTCGTGACCCATGGCGATGCCTGCTTGCCGAATATCATGGTGGA
AAATGGCCGCTTTTCTGGATTCATCGACTGTGGCCGGCTGGGTGTGGCGGACCGCTATCAGGACATAGCG
TTGGCTACCCGTGATATTGCTGAAGAGCTTGGCGGCGAATGGGCTGACCGCTTCCTCGTGCTTTACGGTA
TCGCCGCTCCCGATTCGCAGCGCATCGCCTTCTATCGCCTTCTTGACGAGTTCTTCTGAGCGGGACTCTG
GGGTTCGAAATGACCGACCAAGCGACGCCCAACCTGCCATCACGAGATTTCGATTCCACCGCCGCCTTCT
ATGAAAGGTTGGGCTTCGGAATCGTTTTCCGGGACGCCGGCTGGATGATCCTCCAGCGCGGGGATCTCAT
GCTGGAGTTCTTCGCCCACCCTAGGGGGAGGCTAACTGAAACACGGAAGGAGACAATACCGGAAGGAACC
CGCGCTATGACGGCAATAAAAAGACAGAATAAAACGCACGGTGTTGGGTCGTTTGTTCATAAACGCGGGG
TTCGGTCCCAGGGCTGGCACTCTGTCGATACCCCACCGAGACCCCATTGGGGCCAATACGCCCGCGTTTC
TTCCTTTTCCCCACCCCACCCCCCAAGTTCGGGTGAAGGCCCAGGGCTCGCAGCCAACGTCGGGGCGGCA
GGCCCTGCCATAGCCTCAGGTTACTCATATATACTTTAGATTGATTTAAAACTTCATTTTTAATTTAAAA
GGATCTAGGTGAAGATCCTTTTTGATAATCTCATGACCAAAATCCCTTAACGTGAGTTTTCGTTCCACTG
AGCGTCAGACCCCGTAGAAAAGATCAAAGGATCTTC
Features (pLannotate 1.2.2; 15 found; start..end, strand, type, name):
      1..589     +  rep_origin     ori: high-copy-number ColE1/pMB1/pBR322/pUC origin of replication
    764..1067    +  enhancer       CMV enhancer: human cytomegalovirus immediate early enhancer
   1068..1271    +  promoter       CMV promoter: human cytomegalovirus (CMV) immediate early promoter
   1351..1964    +  CDS            TetR (fragment): tetracycline repressor TetR; tetR from transposon Tn10; TetR binds to the tetracycline operator tetO to inhibit transcription. This inhibition can be relieved by adding tetracycline or doxycycline.
   2365..3327    +  CDS            DrCBD: DrCBD is a basic (constitutively fluorescent) long stokes shift fluorescent protein published in 2009, derived from Deinococcus radiodurans. It requires the cofactor biliverdin for fluorescence.
   4396..4596    +  CDS            HK1 (fragment): OHK1_ORYSJ - Also known as MHZ1 From Oryza sativa subsp. japonica (Rice).
   4702..4785    +  CDS            large T antigen (fragment): large T antigen from SV40 (simian virus 40)
   4808..4929    +  polyA_signal   SV40 poly(A) signal: SV40 polyadenylation signal
   4963..5391    -  rep_origin     f1 ori (sequence partly withheld): f1 bacteriophage origin of replication; arrow indicates direction of (+) strand synthesis
   5418..5522    +  promoter       AmpR promoter: bla
   5524..5881    +  promoter       SV40 promoter: SV40 enhancer and early promoter
   5916..6710    +  CDS            NeoR/KanR: aminoglycoside phosphotransferase from Tn5; aph(3')-II (or nptII); confers resistance to neomycin, kanamycin, and G418 (Geneticin®)
   6731..6883    +  CDS            ble (fragment): BLE_KLEPN - Experimental evidence at protein level: Swiss-Prot protein existence level 1. Binding protein with a strong affinity to the bleomycin family of antibiotics. Binds to CL990; an antimitotic-antibiotic compound. From Klebsiella pneumoniae.
   6942..6989    +  polyA_signal   HSV TK poly(A) signal: herpes simplex virus thymidine kinase polyadenylation signal (Cole and Stacy, 1985)
   7080..7096    -  polyA_signal   bGH poly(A) signal (fragment): bovine growth hormone polyadenylation signal
