[The description below was written by a language model from this plasmid's Addgene catalogue record and pLannotate feature annotations shown in this document.]
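Description:
TND-NES is a mammalian expression plasmid built on the Clontech pN1 backbone. It encodes the N-terminal half of a two-part, near-infrared light-activated gene expression system based on conditional protein splicing by a split intein. It is propagated in E. coli at high copy from a ColE1/pUC-type origin and also carries an f1 origin. A single NeoR/KanR (Tn5 aminoglycoside phosphotransferase) cassette is driven by tandem bacterial (AmpR-type) and SV40 early promoters and terminated by the HSV TK polyadenylation signal. This cassette provides kanamycin selection in bacteria and allows G418 selection in mammalian cells.

The synthetic insert of about 3.5 kb lies between the human CMV immediate-early enhancer/promoter and the SV40 poly(A) signal. The automated annotation identifies a TetR fragment at the 5′ end of the open reading frame, which is the tetracycline-operator DNA-binding module. Further downstream is a chromophore-binding domain from the Deinococcus radiodurans bacteriophytochrome (DrCBD), which uses biliverdin as its cofactor and is consistent with near-infrared light sensing. A short match to a histidine kinase-like sequence follows, probably reflecting additional phytochrome-related sequence rather than the rice protein named in the annotation. Sizeable stretches of the insert are unannotated. The N-intein segment implied by the stated purpose and the nuclear export signal suggested by the name are not called in the feature table, so their exact positions are not given by the record.

The construct is intended for co-expression with a complementary C-part plasmid. Near-infrared illumination then presumably drives intein-mediated reconstitution of a functional TetR-based transcription factor, although the record does not describe the partner construct or the reporter.
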