Addgene plasmid #210726: TND-NES
Purpose: NIR light-activated intein-based gene expression system (N-part)
Depositing lab: Vladislav Verkhusha. Publication: Near-Infrared Optogenetic Module for Conditional Protein Splicing. Karasev MM, Verkhusha VV, Shcherbakova DM. J Mol Biol. 2023 Dec 15;435(24):168360. doi: 10.1016/j.jmb.2023.168360. Epub 2023 Nov 8. PubMed 37949312.
Backbone
  Vector backbone: pN1
  Backbone manufacturer: Clontech
  Backbone size w/o insert (bp): 3813
  Vector type: Mammalian Expression
Growth in bacteria
  Bacterial resistance: Kanamycin, 50 μg/mL
  Growth temperature: 37°C
  Growth strain: DH5alpha
  Copy number: High Copy
Gene/Insert
  Gene/Insert name: TND-NES
  Species: Synthetic
  Insert size (bp): 3496
  Promoter: CMV
  Cloning method: Restriction Enzyme; 5′ cloning site NheI (unknown if destroyed); 3′ cloning site MunI (unknown if destroyed)
  Sequencing primers: 5′ CMV Forward; 3′ SV40pA-R
Terms and licenses: Academic/Nonprofit Terms; Industry Terms: Not Available to Industry
How to cite: TND-NES was a gift from Vladislav Verkhusha (Addgene plasmid # 210726 ; http://n2t.net/addgene:210726 ; RRID:Addgene_210726)
